>Addgene plasmid #174101 | pAcBac1.tR4-AcdRS82 | addgene full sequence | sequence record 345718 | Addgene NGS Result
TATTGAAGCATTTATCAGGGTTATTGTCTCATGAGCGGATACATATTTGAATGTATTTAGAAAAATAAAC
AAATAGGGGTTCCGCGCACATTTCCCCGAAAAGTGCCACCTAAATTGTAAGCGTTAATATTTTGTTAAAA
TTCGCGTTAAATTTTTGTTAAATCAGCTCATTTTTTAACCAATAGGCCGAAATCGGCAAAATCCCTTATA
AATCAAAAGAATAGACCGAGATAGGGT
[37 nt withheld, positions 238-274]
AAGAACGTGGACTCCAACGTCAAAGG
[49 nt withheld, positions 301-349]
T
[91 nt withheld, positions 351-441]
G
[124 nt withheld, positions 443-566]
CCCATTCGCCATTCAGGCTGCAAATAAGCGTTGATATTCAGTCAATTACAAACATTAATAACGAAGAGAT
GACAGAAAAATTTTCATTCTGTGACAGAGAAAAAGTAGCCGAAGATGACGGTTTGTCACATGGAGTTGGC
AGGATGTTTGATTAAAAACATAACAGGAAGAAAAATGCCCCGCTGTGGGCGGACAAAATAGTTGGGAACT
GGGAGGGGTGGAAATGGAGTTTTTAAGGATTATTTAGGGAAGAGTGACAAAATAGATGGGAACTGGGTGT
AGCGTCGTAAGCTAATACGAAAATTAAAAATGACAAAATAGTTTGGAACTAGATTTCACTTATCTGGTTC
GGATCTCCTAGCAAAAAACGGGGGGTGCGGGAGTTTCACCCGCCTGCACGGATTTAGAGTCCGTGTGATC
TATTCGATCCACCCCCCGGTGTCTCTATCACTGATAGGGAACTTATAAGTCTCTATCACTGATAGGGATT
TCACGTTTATGGTGATTTCCCAGAACACATAGCGACATGCAAATATTAAAAAACGGAAACCCCGGGAATC
TAACCCGGCTGAACGGATTTAGAGTCCGTTCGATCTACATGATCAGGTTTCCGGTGTTTCGTCCTTTCCA
CAAGATATATAAAGCCAAGAAATCGAAATACTTTCAAGTTACGGTAAGCATATGATAGTCCATTTTAAAA
CATAATTTTAAAACTGCAAACTACCCAAGAAATTATTACTTTCTACGTCACGTATTTTGTACTAATATCT
TTGTGTTTACAGTCAAATTAATTCTAATTATCTCTCTAACAGCCTTGTATCGTATATGCAAATATGAAGG
AATCATGGGAAATAGGCCCTCTTCCTGCCCGACCTAGGCTCAAGCAGTGATCAGATCCAGACATGATAAG
ATACATTGATGAGTTTGGACAAACCACAACTAGAATGCAGTGAAAAAAATGCTTTATTTGTGAAATTTGT
GATGCTATTGCTTTATTTGTAACCATTATAAGCTGCAATAAACAAGTTAACAACAACAATTGCATTCATT
TTATGTTTCAGGTTCAGGGGGAGGTGTGGGAGGTTTTTTAAAGCAAGTAAAACCTCTACAAATGTGGTAT
GGCTGATTATGATCCTCTAGTACTTCTCGACAAGCTTGGCCGGCCTGGCCTTATCACTTTCCAAGTCGGT
TCATCTCTATGTCTGTATAAATCTGTCTTTTCTTGGTGTGCTTTAATTTAATGCAAAGATGGATACCAAC
TCGGAGAACCAAGAATAGTCCAATGATTAACCCTATGATAAAGAAAAAAGAGGCAATAGAGCTTTTCCAA
CTACTGAACCAACCTTCTACAAGCTCGATTGGATT
[1296 nt withheld, positions 1932-3227]
GCAATTCACCCCAATGAATAAAAAGGCTAAGTACAAAAGGCACTTCATGGTGGCGGTTTTTTAGGAGTTC
GCGCCCGATGGTGGGACGGTATGAATAATCCGGAATATTTATAGGTTTTTTTATTACAAAACTGTTACGA
AAACAGTAAAATACTTATTTATTTGCGAGATGGTTATCATTTTAATTATCTCCATGATCTATTAATATTC
CGGAGTATACGGACCGCGGCCGCAAATACCTGCAGGATCCGTTTTGCGCTGCTTCGCGATGTACGGGCCA
GATATACGCGTTGACATTGATTATTGACTAGTTATTAATAGTAATCAATTACGGGGTCATTAGTTCATAG
CCCATATATGGAGTTCCGCGTTACATAACTTACGGTAAATGGCCCGCCTGGCTGACCGCCCAACGACCCC
CGCCCATTGACGTCAATAATGACGTATGTTCCCATAGTAACGCCAATAGGGACTTTCCATTGACGTCAAT
GGGTGGAGTATTTACGGTAAACTGCCCACTTGGCAGTACATCAAGTGTATCATATGCCAAGTACGCCCCC
TATTGACGTCAATGACGGTAAATGGCCCGCCTGGCATTATGCCCAGTACATGACCTTATGGGACTTTCCT
ACTTGGCAGTACATCTACGTATTAGTCATCGCTATTACCATGGTGATGCGGTTTTGGCAGTACATCAATG
GGCGTGGATAGCGGTTTGACTCACGGGGATTTCCAAGTCTCCACCCCATTGACGTCAATGGGAGTTTGTT
TTGGCACCAAAATCAACGGGACTTTCCAAAATGTCGTAACAACTCCGCCCCATTGACGCAAATGGGCGGT
AGGCGTGTACGGTGGGAGGTCTATATAAGCAGAGCTCTCTGGCTAACTAGAGAACCCACTGCTTACTGGC
TTATCGAAATTAATACGACTCACTATAGGGAGACCCAAGCTGGCTAGCGCCACCATGGCTTGCCCCGTCC
CCCTGCAGCTCCCCCCCCTGGAGCGGCTGACACTGGATGACAAGAAGCCCCTGGACGTGCTCATCAGCGC
CACCGGCCTGTGGATGAGCCGGACAGGCACCCTGCACAAGATTAAGCACCACGAGGTGAGCCGGAGCAAG
ATCTACATTGAGATGGCCTGCGGGGATCACCTCGTGGTGAACAACTCTAGGAGCTGCCGGACAGCCAGGG
CCTTCAGGCACCACAAGTACAGGAAGACATGCAAGCGGTGCAGGGTGTCCGATGAGGACATCAACAACTT
TCTGACCCGGAGCACAGAGTCCAAGAACAGCGTGAAGGTGAGGGTGGTGAGCGCCCCCAAGGTGAAGAAG
GCCATGCCCAAGAGCGTGTCCAGGGCCCCTAAGCCTCTGGAGAACTCCGTGAGCGCCAAGGCCAGCACCA
ACACCAGCCGCTCCGTGCCCAGCCCTGCCAAGTCCACCCCAAACAGCAGCGTGCCCGCCTCCGCCCCCGC
CCCCTCCCTGACCCGGAGCCAGCTCGATCGGGTGGAGGCCCTGCTGAGCCCTGAGGATAAGATTTCCCTG
AACATGGCCAAGCCCTTCAGGGAGCTGGAGCCTGAGCTGGTCACAAGGCGGAAGAACGATTTCCAGAGGC
TGTACACAAACGACCGGGAGGACTACCTGGGGAAGCTGGAGCGGGACATTACCAAGTTCTTCGTCGATAG
GGGCTTCCTGGAGATCAAGAGCCCCATCCTGATCCCTGCCGAGTACGTCGAGCGGATGGGCATCAACAAC
GACACCGAGCTGAGCAAGCAGATCTTTCGGGTGGACAAGAACCTCTGCCTGAGGCCCATGCTGGCCCCAA
CTCTGTATAACTACCTCCGGAAGCTGGATCGGATTCTGCCCGGCCCCATCAAGATCTTTGAGGTCGGCCC
CTGCTACAGGAAGGAGAGCGATGGGAAGGAGCACCTGGAGGAGTTTACCATGGTGAGCTTTGGCCAGATG
GGGTCCGGGTGCACAAGGGAGAACCTGGAGGCCCTGATCAAGGAGTTCCTGGACTACCTGGAGATTGACT
TCGAGATCGTGGGCGACTCCTGTATGGTGTACGGGGACACCCTGGATATCATGCACGGCGATCTGGAGCT
CAGCAGCGCCGCCGTGGGGCCCGTGTCCCTGGATAGGGAGTGGGGCATTGATAAGCCCACAATCGGGGCC
GGGTTCGGCCTGGAGAGGCTGCTGAAGGTCATGCACGGCTTTAAGAACATTAAGCGGGCCTCGCGGAGCG
AGTCCTACTACAACGGCATTAGCACCAACCTGTAAGAATTCAACGCGTTAAGTCGACAATCAACCTCTGG
ATTACAAAATTTGTGAAAGATTGACTGGTATTCTTAACTATGTTGCTCCTTTTACGCTATGTGGATACGC
TGCTTTAATGCCTTTGTATCATGCTATTGCTTCCCGTATGGCTTTCATTTTCTCCTCCTTGTATAAATCC
TGGTTGCTGTCTCTTTATGAGGAGTTGTGGCCCGTTGTCAGGCAACGTGGCGTGGTGTGCACTGTGTTTG
CTGACGCAACCCCCACTGGTTGGGGCATTGCCACCACCTGTCAGCTCCTTTCCGGGACTTTCGCTTTCCC
CCTCCCTATTGCCACGGCGGAACTCATCGCCGCCTGCCTTGCCCGCTGCTGGACAGGGGCTCGGCTGTTG
GGCACTGACAATTCCGTGGTGTTGTCGGGGAAATCATCGTCCTTTCCTTGGCTGCTCGCCTGTGTTGCCA
CCTGGATTCTGCGCGGGACGTCCTTCTGCTACGTCCCTTCGGCCCTCAATCCAGCGGACCTTCCTTCCCG
CGGCCTGCTGCCGGCTCTGCGGCCTCTTCCGCGTCTTCGCCTTCGCCCTCAGACGAGTCGGATCTCCCTT
TGGGCCGCCTCCCCGCGTCGACTTTAACTCGAGTCTAGAGGGCCCGTTTAAACCCGCTGATCAGCCTCGA
CTGTGCCTTCTAGTTGCCAGCCATCTGTTGTTTGCCCCTCCCCCGTGCCTTCCTTGACCCTGGAAGGTGC
CACTCCCACTGTCCTTTCCTAATAAAATGAGGAAATTGCATCGCATTGTCTGAGTAGGTGTCATTCTATT
CTGGGGGGTGGGGTGGGGCAGGACAGCAAGGGGGAGGATTGGGAAGACAATAGCAGGCATGCTGGGGATG
CGGTGGGCTCTATGGCTTCTGAGGCGGAAAGAACCAGATCTCGGGCAGGAAGAGGGCCTATTTCCCATGA
TTCCTTCATATTTGCATATACGATACAAGGCTGTTAGAGAGATAATTAGAATTAATTTGACTGTAAACAC
AAAGATATTAGTACAAAATACGTGACGTAGAAAGTAATAATTTCTTGGGTAGTTTGCAGTTTTAAAATTA
TGTTTTAAAATGGACTATCATATGCTTACCGTAACTTGAAAGTATTTCGATTTCTTGGCTTTATATATCT
TGTGGAAAGGACGAAACACCGGAAACCTGATCATGTAGATCGAACGGACTCTAAATCCGTTCAGCCGGGT
TAGATTCCCGGGGTTTCCGTTTTTTAATATTTGCATGTCGCTATGTGTTCTGGGAAATCACCATAAACGT
GAAATCCCTATCAGTGATAGAGACTTATAAGTTCCCTATCAGTGATAGAGACACCGGGGGGTGGATCGAA
TAGATCACACGGACTCTAAATCCGTGCAGGCGGGTGAAACTCCCGCACCCCCCGTTTTTTCAGCTGGGGC
TCTAGGGGGTATCCCCACGCGCCCTGTAGCGGCGCATTAAGCGCAAGCCCTGCCATAGCCACTACGGGTA
CGTAGCCAACCACTAGAACTATAGCTAGAGTCCTGGGCGAACAAACGATGCTCGCCTTCCAGAAAACCGA
GGATGCGAACCACTTCATCCGGGGTCAGCACCACCGGCAAGCGCCGCGACGGCCGAGGTCTACCGATCTC
CTGAAGCAAGGGCAGATCCGTGCACAGCACCTTGCCGTAGAAGAACAGCAAGGCCGCCAATGCCTGACGA
TGCGTGGAGACCGAAACCTTGCGCTCGTTCGCCAGCCAGGACAGAAATGCCTCGACTTCGCTGCTGCCCA
AGGTTGCCGGGTGACGCACACCGTGGAAACGGATGAAGGCACGAACCCAGTTGACATAAGCCTGTTCGGT
TCGTAAACTGTAATGCAAGTAGCGTATGCGCTCACGCAACTGGTCCAGAACCTTGACCGAACGCAGCGGT
GGTAACGGCGCAGTGGCGGTTTTCATGGCTTGTTATGACTGTTTTTTTGTACAGTCTATGCCTCGGGCAT
CCAAGCAGCAAGCGCGTTACGCCGTGGGTCGATGTTTGATGTTATGGAGCAGCAACGATGTTACGCAGCA
GCAACGATGTTACGCAGCAGGGCAGTCGCCCTAAAACAAAGTTAGGTGGCTCAAGTATGGGCATCATTCG
CACATGTAGGCTCGGCCCTGACCAAGTCAAATCCATGCGGGCTGCTCTTGATCTTTTCGGTCGTGAGTTC
GGAGACGTAGCCACCTACTCCCAACATCAGCCGGACTCCGATTACCTCGGGAACTTGCTCCGTAGTAAGA
CATTCATCGCGCTTGCTGCCTTCGACCAAGAAGCGGTTGTTGGCGCTCTCGCGGCTTACGTTCTGCCCAA
GTTTGAGCAGCCGCGTAGTGAGATCTATATCTATGATCTCGCAGTCTCCGGCGAGCACCGGAGGCAGGGC
ATTGCCACCGCGCTCATCAATCTCCTCAAGCATGAGGCCAACGCGCTTGGTGCTTATGTGATCTACGTGC
AAGCAGATTACGGTGACGATCCCGCAGTGGCTCTCTATACAAAGTTGGGCATACGGGAAGAAGTGATGCA
CTTTGATATCGACCCAAGTACCGCCACCTAACAATTCGTTCAAGCCGAGATCGGCTTCCCGGCCGCGGAG
TTGTTCGGTAAATTGTCACAACGCCGCGAATATAGTCTTTACCATGCCCTTGGCCACGCCCCTCTTTAAT
ACGACGGGCAATTTGCACTTCAGAAAATGAAGAGTTTGCTTTAGCCATAACAAAAGTCCAGTATGCTTTT
TCACAGCATAACTGGACTGATTTCAGTTTACAACTATTCTGTCTAGTTTAAGACTTTATTGTCATAGTTT
AGATCTATTTTGTTCAGTTTAAGACTTTATTGTCCGCCCACACCCGCTTACGCAGGGCATCCATTTATTA
CTCAACCGTAACCGATTTTGCCAGGTTACGCGGCTGGTCTATGCGGTGTGAAATACCGCACAGATGCGTA
AGGAGAAAATACCGCATCAGGCGCTCTTCCGCTTCCTCGCTCACTGACTCGCTGCGCTCGGTCGTTCGGC
TGCGGCGAGCGGTATCAGCTCACTCAAAGGCGGTAATACGGTTATCCACAGAATCAGGGGATAACGCAGG
AAAGAACATGTGAGCAAAAGGCCAGCAAAAGGCCAGGAACCGTAAAAAGGCCGCGTTGCTGGCGTTTTTC
CATAGGCTCCGCCCCCCTGACGAGCATCACAAAAATCGACGCTCAAGTCAGAGGTGGCGAAACCCGACAG
GACTATAAAGATACCAGGCGTTTCCCCCTGGAAGCTCCCTCGTGCGCTCTCCTGTTCCGACCCTGCCGCT
TACCGGATACCTGTCCGCCTTTCTCCCTTCGGGAAGCGTGGCGCTTTCTCATAGCTCACGCTGTAGGTAT
CTCAGTTCGGTGTAGGTCGTTCGCTCCAAGCTGGGCTGTGTGCACGAACCCCCCGTTCAGCCCGACCGCT
GCGCCTTATCCGGTAACTATCGTCTTGAGTCCAACCCGGTAAGACACGACTTATCGCCACTGGCAGCAGC
CACTGGTAACAGGATTAGCAGAGCGAGGTATGTAGGCGGTGCTACAGAGTTCTTGAAGTGGTGGCCTAAC
TACGGCTACACTAGAAGAACAGTATTTGGTATCTGCGCTCTGCTGAAGCCAGTTACCTTCGGAAAAAGAG
TTGGTAGCTCTTGATCCGGCAAACAAACCACCGCTGGTAGCGGTGGTTTTTTTGTTTGCAAGCAGCAGAT
TACGCGCAGAAAAAAAGGATCTCAAGAAGATCCTTTGATCTTTTCTACGGGGTCTGACGCTCAGTGGAAC
GAAAACTCACGTTAAGGGATTTTGGTCATGAGATTATCAAAAAGGATCTTCACCTAGATCCTTTTAAATT
AAAAATGAAGTTTTAAATCAATCTAAAGTATATATGAGTAAACTTGGTCTGACAGTTACCAATGCTTAAT
CAGTGAGGCACCTATCTCAGCGATCTGTCTATTTCGTTCATCCATAGTTGCCTGACTCCCCGTCGTGTAG
ATAACTACGATACGGGAGGGCTTACCATCTGGCCCCAGTGCTGCAATGATACCGCGAGACCCACGCTCAC
CGGCTCCAGATTTATCAGCAATAAACCAGCCAGCCGGAAGGGCCGAGCGCAGAAGTGGTCCTGCAACTTT
ATCCGCCTCCATCCAGTCTATTAATTGTTGCCGGGAAGCTAGAGTAAGTAGTTCGCCAGTTAATAGTTTG
CGCAACGTTGTTGCCATTGCTACAGGCATCGTGGTGTCACGCTCGTCGTTTGGTATGGCTTCATTCAGCT
CCGGTTCCCAACGATCAAGGCGAGTTACATGATCCCCCATGTTGTGCAAAAAAGCGGTTAGCTCCTTCGG
TCCTCCGATCGTTGTCAGAAGTAAGTTGGCCGCAGTGTTATCACTCATGGTTATGGCAGCACTGCATAAT
TCTCTTACTGTCATGCCATCCGTAAGATGCTTTTCTGTGACTGGTGAGTACTCAACCAAGTCATTCTGAG
AATAGTGTATGCGGCGACCGAGTTGCTCTTGCCCGGCGTCAATACGGGATAATACCGCGCCACATAGCAG
AACTTTAAAAGTGCTCATCATTGGAAAACGTTCTTCGGGGCGAAAACTCTCAAGGATCTTACCGCTGTTG
AGATCCAGTTCGATGTAACCCACTCGTGCACCCAACTGATCTTCAGCATCTTTTACTTTCACCAGCGTTT
CTGGGTGAGCAAAAACAGGAAGGCAAAATGCCGCAAAAAAGGGAATAAGGGCGACACGGAAATGTTGAAT
ACTCATACTCTTCCTTTTTCAATAT
Features (pLannotate 1.2.2; 32 found; start..end, strand, type, name):
    112..566     -  rep_origin     f1 ori (sequence partly withheld): f1 bacteriophage origin of replication; arrow indicates direction of (+) strand synthesis
    571..587     -  CDS            lacZα (fragment): LacZα fragment of β-galactosidase; lacZ fragment
    750..915     +  mobile_element Tn7L: mini-Tn7 element (left end of the Tn7 transposon) Tn7
    934..1002    -  ncRNA          tRNA: Accession: RF00005 - tRNA
   1008..1102    -  promoter       H1-2O2 promoter: doxycycline-inducible variant of the human H1 RNA promoter (Henriksen et al., 2007)
   1109..1177    -  ncRNA          tRNA: Accession: RF00005 - tRNA
   1187..1427    -  promoter       U6 promoter: RNA polymerase III promoter for human U6 snRNA
   1460..1594    -  polyA_signal   SV40 poly(A) signal: SV40 polyadenylation signal
   1617..1700    -  CDS            large T antigen (fragment): large T antigen from SV40 (simian virus 40)
   1742..3275    -  CDS            VSV-G (fragment) (sequence partly withheld): vesicular stomatitis virus G glycoprotein Indiana strain
   3334..3425    -  promoter       polyhedrin promoter: polh from Autographa californica; promoter for the baculovirus polyhedrin gene
   3520..3899    +  enhancer       CMV enhancer: human cytomegalovirus immediate early enhancer
   3900..4103    +  promoter       CMV promoter: human cytomegalovirus (CMV) immediate early promoter
   4099..4132    +  LTR            5' LTR (truncated) (fragment): truncated 5' long terminal repeat (LTR) from HIV-1
   4148..4166    +  promoter       T7 promoter: promoter for bacteriophage T7 RNA polymerase
   4246..5499    +  CDS            pylS: PYLS_METBA - Experimental evidence at protein level: Swiss-Prot protein existence level 1. Catalyzes the attachment of pyrrolysine to tRNA(Pyl). Pyrrolysine is a lysine derivative encoded by the termination codon UAG. From Methanosarcina barkeri.
   5525..6113    +  misc_feature   WPRE: woodchuck hepatitis virus posttranscriptional regulatory element
   6168..6392    +  polyA_signal   bGH poly(A) signal: bovine growth hormone polyadenylation signal
   6396..6414    +  promoter       SV40 promoter (fragment): SV40 enhancer and early promoter
   6429..6669    +  promoter       U6 promoter: RNA polymerase III promoter for human U6 snRNA
   6677..6745    +  ncRNA          tRNA: Accession: RF00005 - tRNA
   6754..6848    +  promoter       H1-2O2 promoter: doxycycline-inducible variant of the human H1 RNA promoter (Henriksen et al., 2007)
   6852..6920    +  ncRNA          tRNA: Accession: RF00005 - tRNA
   6954..6981    +  rep_origin     f1 ori (fragment): f1 bacteriophage origin of replication; arrow indicates direction of (+) strand synthesis
   7001..7360    +  CDS            YPR2_ECOLX (fragment): Protein predicted: Swiss-Prot protein existence level 4. From Escherichia coli.
   7338..7366    +  promoter       Pc promoter: intI1 (promoter lies within the coding sequence); class 1 integron promoter
   7555..8088    +  CDS            GmR: gentamycin acetyltransferase; aacC1; confers resistance to gentamycin
   8155..8379    +  mobile_element Tn7R: mini-Tn7 element (right end of the Tn7 transposon) Tn7
   8447..8498    +  misc_feature   bom (fragment): basis of mobility region from pBR322
   8684..9272    -  rep_origin     ori: high-copy-number ColE1/pMB1/pBR322/pUC origin of replication
   9443..10303   -  CDS            AmpR: β-lactamase; bla; confers resistance to ampicillin, carbenicillin, and related antibiotics
  10304..86      -  promoter       AmpR promoter (across the origin): bla
