[The description below was written by a language model from this plasmid's Addgene catalogue record and pLannotate feature annotations shown in this document.]
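Description:
pAcBac1.tR4-AcdRS82 is a mammalian expression plasmid built on the pAcBac1 backbone. It supplies both halves of an orthogonal translation system for site-specific incorporation of the fluorescent noncanonical amino acid acridone in eukaryotic cells. It is propagated in E. coli through a high-copy ColE1/pUC-type origin with ampicillin selection (AmpR) and also carries an f1 origin. The total size is listed as about 10.35 kb, and the sequenced record is 10,322 nt.

The protein payload is a Methanosarcina barkeri pyrrolysyl-tRNA synthetase (pylS) variant, Acd82, carrying the substitutions N311S, C313G, V366A and W382T. It was cloned between NheI and EcoRI. Expression is driven by the CMV enhancer/promoter, and the transcript is followed by a WPRE to boost expression and a bGH polyadenylation signal. On either side of this unit are two tandem tRNA modules in opposite orientations. Each module contains one tRNA behind a human U6 promoter and one behind an H1-type Pol III promoter, giving four tRNA copies in all, which is consistent with "tR4" in the name. By the stated purpose these are the orthogonal M. barkeri tRNA partner of the synthetase, and pyrrolysine systems normally decode the amber UAG codon.

The whole payload lies between the Tn7L and Tn7R ends together with a gentamicin resistance gene. This arrangement permits Tn7 transposition into a bacmid to generate recombinant baculovirus. A polyhedrin promoter drives VSV-G, with an SV40 poly(A) signal, which would pseudotype such virus for BacMam-style transduction of mammalian cells, although the record lists only mammalian expression as the vector type. The plasmid would be used alongside a separate target gene bearing a reassigned codon, which is not part of this construct.
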