Addgene plasmid #174101: pAcBac1.tR4-AcdRS82
Purpose: Expression of orthogonal Mb tRNA and Acd82 tRNA synthetase for incorporation of acridone in eukaryotic cells.
Depositing lab: Ryan Mehl. Depositing organization: Oregon State University. Publication: Genetic encoding of a highly photostable, long lifetime fluorescent amino acid for imaging in mammalian cells. Jones CM, Robkis DM, Blizzard RJ, Munari M, Venkatesh Y, Mihaila TS, Eddins AJ, Mehl RA, Zagotta WN, Gordon SE, Petersson EJ. Chem Sci. 2021 Aug 3;12(36):11955-11964. doi: 10.1039/d1sc01914g. eCollection 2021 Sep 22. PubMed 34976337.
Backbone
  Vector backbone: pAcBac1
  Backbone size w/o insert (bp): 9091
  Total vector size (bp): 10350
  Vector type: Mammalian Expression
  Selectable markers: Gentamicin
Growth in bacteria
  Bacterial resistance: Ampicillin, 100 μg/mL
  Growth temperature: 30°C
  Growth strain: NEB Stable
  Copy number: High Copy
Gene/Insert
  Gene/Insert name: M. barkeri tRNA synthetase for acridone82
  Species: Methanosarcina barkeri
  Insert size (bp): 1259
  Mutation: N311S, C313G, V366A, W382T
  Promoter: CMV
  Cloning method: Restriction Enzyme; 5′ cloning site NheI (not destroyed); 3′ cloning site EcoRI (not destroyed)
  Sequencing primers: 5′ Unknown
Terms and licenses: Academic/Nonprofit Terms; Industry Terms: Not Available to Industry
How to cite: pAcBac1.tR4-AcdRS82 was a gift from Ryan Mehl (Addgene plasmid # 174101 ; http://n2t.net/addgene:174101 ; RRID:Addgene_174101)
